>Addgene plasmid #81476 | pDONR223_ACVR2A_p.A381V | addgene full sequence | sequence record 167275 | Addgene NGS result
CTTTCCTGCGTTATCCCCTGATTCTGTGGATAACCGTATTACCGCCTTTGAGTGAGCTGATACCGCTCGC
CGCAGCCGAACGACCGAGCGCAGCGAGTCAGTGAGCGAGGAAGCGGAAGAGCGCCCAATACGCAAACCGC
CTCTCCCCGCGCGTTGGCCGATTCATTAATGCAGCTGGCACGACAGGTTTCCCGACTGGAAAGCGGGCAG
TGAGCGCAACGCAATTAATACGCGTACCGCTAGCCAGGAAGAGTTTGTAGAAACGCAAAAAGGCCATCCG
TCAGGATGGCCTTCTGCTTAGTTTGATGCCTGGCAGTTTATGGCGGGCGTCCTGCCCGCCACCCTCCGGG
CCGTTGCTTCACAACGTTCAAATCCGCTCCCGGCGGATTTGTCCTACTCAGGAGAGCGTTCACCGACAAA
CAACAGATAAAACGAAAGGCCCAGTCTTCCGACTGAGCCTTTCGTTTTATTTGATGCCTGGCAGTTCCCT
ACTCTCGCGTTAACGCTAGCATGGATGTTTTCCCAGTCACGACGTTGTAAAACGACGGCCAGTCTTAAGC
TCGGGCCCCAAATAATGATTTTATTTTGACTGATAGTGACCTGTTCGTTGCAACAAATTGATGAGCAATG
CTTTTTTATAATGCCAACTTTGTACAAAAAAGTTGGCACCATGGGAGCTGCTGCAAAGTTGGCGTTTGCC
GTCTTTCTTATCTCCTGTTCTTCAGGTGCTATACTTGGTAGATCAGAAACTCAGGAGTGTCTTTTCTTTA
ATGCTAATTGGGAAAAAGACAGAACCAATCAAACTGGTGTTGAACCGTGTTATGGTGACAAAGATAAACG
GCGGCATTGTTTTGCTACCTGGAAGAATATTTCTGGTTCCATTGAAATAGTGAAACAAGGTTGTTGGCTG
GATGATATCAACTGCTATGACAGGACTGATTGTGTAGAAAAAAAAGACAGCCCTGAAGTATATTTTTGTT
GCTGTGAGGGCAATATGTGTAATGAAAAGTTTTCTTATTTTCCAGAGATGGAAGTCACACAGCCCACTTC
AAATCCAGTTACACCTAAGCCACCCTATTACAACATCCTGCTCTATTCCTTGGTGCCACTTATGTTAATT
GCGGGGATTGTCATTTGTGCATTTTGGGTGTACAGGCATCACAAGATGGCCTACCCTCCTGTACTTGTTC
CAACTCAAGACCCAGGACCACCCCCACCTTCTCCATTACTAGGTTTGAAACCACTGCAGTTATTAGAAGT
GAAAGCAAGGGGAAGATTTGGTTGTGTCTGGAAAGCCCAGTTGCTTAACGAATATGTGGCTGTCAAAATA
TTTCCAATACAGGACAAACAGTCATGGCAAAATGAATACGAAGTCTACAGTTTGCCTGGAATGAAGCATG
AGAACATATTACAGTTCATTGGTGCAGAAAAACGAGGCACCAGTGTTGATGTGGATCTTTGGCTGATCAC
AGCATTTCATGAAAAGGGTTCACTATCAGACTTTCTTAAGGCTAATGTGGTCTCTTGGAATGAACTGTGT
CATATTGCAGAAACCATGGCTAGAGGATTGGCATATTTACATGAGGATATACCTGGCCTAAAAGATGGCC
ACAAACCTGCCATATCTCACAGGGACATCAAAAGTAAAAATGTGCTGTTGAAAAACAACCTGACAGCTTG
CATTGCTGACTTTGGGTTGGCCTTAAAATTTGAGGCTGGCAAGTCTGCAGGCGATACCCATGGACAGGTT
GGTACCCGGAGGTACATGGCTCCAGAGGTATTAGAGGGTGCTATAAACTTCCAAAGGGATGTATTTTTGA
GGATAGATATGTATGCCATGGGATTAGTCCTATGGGAACTGGCTTCTCGCTGTACTGCTGCAGATGGACC
TGTAGATGAATACATGTTGCCATTTGAGGAGGAAATTGGCCAGCATCCATCTCTTGAAGACATGCAGGAA
GTTGTTGTGCATAAAAAAAAGAGGCCTGTTTTAAGAGATTATTGGCAGAAACATGCTGGAATGGCAATGC
TCTGTGAAACCATTGAAGAATGTTGGGATCACGACGCAGAAGCCAGGTTATCAGCTGGATGTGTAGGTGA
AAGAATTACCCAGATGCAGAGACTAACAAATATTATTACCACAGAGGACATTGTAACAGTGGTCACAATG
GTGACAAATGTTGACTTTCCTCCCAAAGAATCTAGTCTATGATTGCCAACTTTCTTGTACAAAGTTGGCA
TTATAAGAAAGCATTGCTTATCAATTTGTTGCAACGAACAGGTCACTATCAGTCAAAATAAAATCATTAT
TTGCCATCCAGCTGATATCCCCTATAGTGAGTCGTATTACATGGTCATAGCTGTTTCCTGGCAGCTCTGG
CCCGTGTCTCAAAATCTCTGATGTTACATTGCACAAGATAAAAATATATCATCATGCCTCCTCTAGACCA
GCCAGGACAGAAATGCCTCGACTTCGCTGCTACCCAAGGTTGCCGGGTGACGCACACCGTGGAAACGGAT
GAAGGCACGAACCCAGTGGACATAAGCCTGTTCGGTTCGTAAGCTGTAATGCAAGTAGCGTATGCGCTCA
CGCAACTGGTCCAGAACCTTGACCGAACGCAGCGGTGGTAACGGCGCAGTGGCGGTTTTCATGGCTTGTT
ATGACTGTTTTTTTGGGGTACAGTCTATGCCTCGGGCATCCAAGCAGCAAGCGCGTTACGCCGTGGGTCG
ATGTTTGATGTTATGGAGCAGCAACGATGTTACGCAGCAGGGCAGTCGCCCTAAAACAAAGTTAAACATT
ATGAGGGAAGCGGTGATCGCCGAAGTATCGACTCAACTATCAGAGGTAGTTGGCGTCATCGAGCGCCATC
TCGAACCGACGTTGCTGGCCGTACATTTGTACGGCTCCGCAGTGGATGGCGGCCTGAAGCCACACAGTGA
TATTGATTTGCTGGTTACGGTGACCGTAAGGCTTGATGAAACAACGCGGCGAGCTTTGATCAACGACCTT
TTGGAAACTTCGGCTTCCCCTGGAGAGAGCGAGATTCTCCGCGCTGTAGAAGTCACCATTGTTGTGCACG
ACGACATCATTCCGTGGCGTTATCCAGCTAAGCGCGAACTGCAATTTGGAGAATGGCAGCGCAATGACAT
TCTTGCAGGTATCTTCGAGCCAGCCACGATCGACATTGATCTGGCTATCTTGCTGACAAAAGCAAGAGAA
CATAGCGTTGCCTTGGTAGGTCCAGCGGCGGAGGAACTCTTTGATCCGGTTCCTGAACAGGATCTATTTG
AGGCGCTAAATGAAACCTTAACGCTATGGAACTCGCCGCCCGACTGGGCTGGCGATGAGCGAAATGTAGT
GCTTACGTTGTCCCGCATTTGGTACAGCGCAGTAACCGGCAAAATCGCGCCGAAGGATGTCGCTGCCGAC
TGGGCAATGGAGCGCCTGCCGGCCCAGTATCAGCCCGTCATACTTGAAGCTAGACAGGCTTATCTTGGAC
AAGAAGAAGATCGCTTGGCCTCGCGCGCAGATCAGTTGGAAGAATTTGTCCACTACGTGAAAGGCGAGAT
CACCAAGGTAGTCGGCAAATAACCCTCGAGCCACCCATGACCAAAATCCCTTAACGTGAGTTACGCGTCG
TTCCACTGAGCGTCAGACCCCGTAGAAAAGATCAAAGGATCTTCTTGAGATCCTTTTTTTCTGCGCGTAA
TCTGCTGCTTGCAAACAAAAAAACCACCGCTACCAGCGGTGGTTTGTTTGCCGGATCAAGAGCTACCAAC
TCTTTTTCCGAAGGTAACTGGCTTCAGCAGAGCGCAGATACCAAATACTGTTCTTCTAGTGTAGCCGTAG
TTAGGCCACCACTTCAAGAACTCTGTAGCACCGCCTACATACCTCGCTCTGCTAATCCTGTTACCAGTGG
CTGCTGCCAGTGGCGATAAGTCGTGTCTTACCGGGTTGGACTCAAGACGATAGTTACCGGATAAGGCGCA
GCGGTCGGGCTGAACGGGGGGTTCGTGCACACAGCCCAGCTTGGAGCGAACGACCTACACCGAACTGAGA
TACCTACAGCGTGAGCTATGAGAAAGCGCCACGCTTCCCGAAGGGAGAAAGGCGGACAGGTATCCGGTAA
GCGGCAGGGTCGGAACAGGAGAGCGCACGAGGGAGCTTCCAGGGGGAAACGCCTGGTATCTTTATAGTCC
TGTCGGGTTTCGCCACCTCTGACTTGAGCGTCGATTTTTGTGATGCTCGTCAGGGGGGCGGAGCCTATGG
AAAAACGCCAGCAACGCGGCCTTTTTACGGTTCCTGGCCTTTTGCTGGCCTTTTGCTCACATGTT
Features (pLannotate 1.2.2; 12 found; start..end, strand, type, name):
    121..213     +  CDS            lacI (fragment): lac repressor; lacI; The lac repressor binds to the lac operator to inhibit transcription in E. coli. This inhibition can be relieved by adding lactose or isopropyl-β-D-thiogalactopyranoside (IPTG).
    268..295     -  terminator     rrnB T2 terminator: transcription terminator T2 from the E. coli rrnB gene
    427..470     +  terminator     rrnB T1 terminator: Escherichia coli rrnB; transcription terminator T1 from the E. coli rrnB gene
    517..553     -  CDS            lacZα (fragment): LacZα fragment of β-galactosidase; lacZ fragment
    570..665     +  protein_bind   attL3: mutant version of attL; recombination site for the Gateway® LR reaction LR Clonase™
    671..2209    +  CDS            ACVR2A: AVR2A_HUMAN - Also known as ACVR2. Experimental evidence at protein level: Swiss-Prot protein existence level 1. On ligand binding, forms a receptor complex consisting of two type II and two type I transmembrane serine/threonine kinases. Type II receptors phosphorylate and activate type I receptors which autophosphorylate, then bind and activate SMAD transcriptional regulators. Receptor for activin A, activin B and inhibin A (PubMed:17911401). Mediates induction of adipogenesis by GDF6 (By similarity). From Homo sapiens (Human).
   2217..2312    -  protein_bind   attL3: mutant version of attL; recombination site for the Gateway® LR reaction LR Clonase™
   2331..2349    -  promoter       T7 promoter: promoter for bacteriophage T7 RNA polymerase
   2539..2562    +  promoter       Pc promoter (fragment): intI1 (promoter lies within the coding sequence); class 1 integron promoter
   2738..2794    +  CDS            GmR (fragment): gentamycin acetyltransferase; aacC1; confers resistance to gentamycin
   2801..3592    +  CDS            SmR: aminoglycoside adenylyltransferase (Murphy, 1985); aadA; confers resistance to spectinomycin and streptomycin
   3685..4273    +  rep_origin     ori: high-copy-number ColE1/pMB1/pBR322/pUC origin of replication
