[The description below was written by a language model from this plasmid's Addgene catalogue record and pLannotate feature annotations shown in this document.]
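Description:
pDONR223_ACVR2A_p.A381V is a Gateway entry clone built on the Invitrogen pDONR223 backbone and carrying the human ACVR2A open reading frame with an A381V missense substitution. The sequenced plasmid is 4,335 nt. It is maintained in E. coli at high copy through a ColE1/pUC-type origin and is selected with spectinomycin, conferred by the aadA aminoglycoside adenylyltransferase gene (SmR). This gene sits downstream of a fragment of the class 1 integron Pc promoter and a short remnant of a gentamicin resistance gene. Small lacI and lacZα fragments are also annotated as backbone remnants.

The ACVR2A coding sequence (about 1.5 kb) encodes the activin type II receptor, a transmembrane serine/threonine kinase that phosphorylates type I receptors on ligand binding and so triggers SMAD signalling. The insert is flanked on both sides by attL recombination sites. The automated annotation labels both as attL3, and they are the sites used in the LR Clonase reaction to move the ORF into attR-containing destination vectors. The rrnB T1 and T2 terminators lie upstream of the cassette and insulate it from read-through transcription. A T7 promoter lies just beyond the 3′ attL site, on the opposite strand and pointing back toward the insert. The record lists no promoter for expression of the insert, so this is a shuttle clone rather than an expression construct. The clone is in the "closed" configuration, with a stop codon immediately after the ORF, so C-terminal tags from a destination vector would not be fused to the protein.

The plasmid belongs to the Target Accelerator Plasmid Collection, a set of clones made for systematic functional testing of rare cancer-associated variants. Its typical use is to transfer the mutant allele into expression vectors so its activity can be assessed.
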