Addgene plasmid #81476: pDONR223_ACVR2A_p.A381V
Purpose: Gateway Donor vector containing ACVR2A , part of the Target Accelerator Plasmid Collection.
Depositing lab: Jesse Boehm & William Hahn & David Root. Depositing organization: Broad Institute. Publication: Systematic Functional Interrogation of Rare Cancer Variants Identifies Oncogenic Alleles. Kim E, Ilic N, Shrestha Y, Zou L, Kamburov A, Zhu C, Yang X, Lubonja R, Tran N, Nguyen C, Lawrence MS, Piccioni F, Bagul M, Doench JG, Chouinard CR, Wu X, Hogstrom L, Natoli T, Tamayo P, Horn H, Corsello SM, Lage K, Root DE, Subramanian A, Golub TR, Getz G, Boehm JS, Hahn WC. Cancer Discov. 2016 Jul;6(7):714-26. doi: 10.1158/2159-8290.CD-16-0160. Epub 2016 May 4. PubMed 27147599.
Backbone
  Vector backbone: pDONR223
  Backbone manufacturer: Invitrogen
  Backbone size w/o insert (bp): 2790
  Vector type: Gateway Entry vector
Growth in bacteria
  Bacterial resistance: Spectinomycin, 50 μg/mL
  Growth temperature: 37°C
  Growth strain: DH5alpha
  Copy number: High Copy
Gene/Insert
  Gene/Insert name: ACVR2A (alt name: NM_001616.4)
  Species: H. sapiens (human)
  Mutation: A381V
  Entrez Gene: ACVR2A (a.k.a. ACTRII, ACVR2)
  Promoter: None
  Cloning method: Gateway Cloning
  Sequencing primers: 5′ M13pUC-fwd; 3′ M13-Rev
Terms and licenses: Academic/Nonprofit Terms; Industry Terms: Not Available to Industry
Depositor comments: Closed state: stop codon immediately follows insert
How to cite: pDONR223_ACVR2A_p.A381V was a gift from Jesse Boehm & William Hahn & David Root (Addgene plasmid # 81476 ; http://n2t.net/addgene:81476 ; RRID:Addgene_81476)
