>Addgene plasmid #81476 | pDONR223_ACVR2A_p.A381V | depositor partial sequence | sequence record 154795 | Insert sequence
ATGGGAGCTGCTGCAAAGTTGGCGTTTGCCGTCTTTCTTATCTCCTGTTCTTCAGGTGCTATACTTGGTA
GATCAGAAACTCAGGAGTGTCTTTTCTTTAATGCTAATTGGGAAAAAGACAGAACCAATCAAACTGGTGT
TGAACCGTGTTATGGTGACAAAGATAAACGGCGGCATTGTTTTGCTACCTGGAAGAATATTTCTGGTTCC
ATTGAAATAGTGAAACAAGGTTGTTGGCTGGATGATATCAACTGCTATGACAGGACTGATTGTGTAGAAA
AAAAAGACAGCCCTGAAGTATATTTTTGTTGCTGTGAGGGCAATATGTGTAATGAAAAGTTTTCTTATTT
TCCAGAGATGGAAGTCACACAGCCCACTTCAAATCCAGTTACACCTAAGCCACCCTATTACAACATCCTG
CTCTATTCCTTGGTGCCACTTATGTTAATTGCGGGGATTGTCATTTGTGCATTTTGGGTGTACAGGCATC
ACAAGATGGCCTACCCTCCTGTACTTGTTCCAACTCAAGACCCAGGACCACCCCCACCTTCTCCATTACT
AGGTTTGAAACCACTGCAGTTATTAGAAGTGAAAGCAAGGGGAAGATTTGGTTGTGTCTGGAAAGCCCAG
TTGCTTAACGAATATGTGGCTGTCAAAATATTTCCAATACAGGACAAACAGTCATGGCAAAATGAATACG
AAGTCTACAGTTTGCCTGGAATGAAGCATGAGAACATATTACAGTTCATTGGTGCAGAAAAACGAGGCAC
CAGTGTTGATGTGGATCTTTGGCTGATCACAGCATTTCATGAAAAGGGTTCACTATCAGACTTTCTTAAG
GCTAATGTGGTCTCTTGGAATGAACTGTGTCATATTGCAGAAACCATGGCTAGAGGATTGGCATATTTAC
ATGAGGATATACCTGGCCTAAAAGATGGCCACAAACCTGCCATATCTCACAGGGACATCAAAAGTAAAAA
TGTGCTGTTGAAAAACAACCTGACAGCTTGCATTGCTGACTTTGGGTTGGCCTTAAAATTTGAGGCTGGC
AAGTCTGCAGGCGATACCCATGGACAGGTTGGTACCCGGAGGTACATGGCTCCAGAGGTATTAGAGGGTG
CTATAAACTTCCAAAGGGATGTATTTTTGAGGATAGATATGTATGCCATGGGATTAGTCCTATGGGAACT
GGCTTCTCGCTGTACTGCTGCAGATGGACCTGTAGATGAATACATGTTGCCATTTGAGGAGGAAATTGGC
CAGCATCCATCTCTTGAAGACATGCAGGAAGTTGTTGTGCATAAAAAAAAGAGGCCTGTTTTAAGAGATT
ATTGGCAGAAACATGCTGGAATGGCAATGCTCTGTGAAACCATTGAAGAATGTTGGGATCACGACGCAGA
AGCCAGGTTATCAGCTGGATGTGTAGGTGAAAGAATTACCCAGATGCAGAGACTAACAAATATTATTACC
ACAGAGGACATTGTAACAGTGGTCACAATGGTGACAAATGTTGACTTTCCTCCCAAAGAATCTAGTCTA
