>Addgene plasmid #81476 | pDONR223_ACVR2A_p.A381V | addgene partial sequence | sequence record 156485 | M13-F20 5'-TGTAAAACGACGGCCAGT-3'
TTCGTTGCAACAAATTGATGAGCAATGCTTTTTTATAATGCCAACTTTGTACAAAAAAGTTGGCACCATG
GGAGCTGCTGCAAAGTTGGCGTTTGCCGTCTTTCTTATCTCCTGTTCTTCAGGTGCTATACTTGGTAGAT
CAGAAACTCAGGAGTGTCTTTTCTTTAATGCTAATTGGGAAAAAGACAGAACCAATCAAACTGGTGTTGA
ACCGTGTTATGGTGACAAAGATAAACGGCGGCATTGTTTTGCTACCTGGAAGAATATTTCTGGTTCCATT
GAAATAGTGAAACAAGGTTGTTGGCTGGATGATATCAACTGCTATGACAGGACTGATTGTGTAGAAAAAA
AAGACAGCCCTGAAGTATATTTTTGTTGCTGTGAGGGCAATATGTGTAATGAAAAGTTTTCTTATTTTCC
AGAGATGGAAGTCACACAGCCCACTTCAAATCCAGTTACACCTAAGCCACCCTATTACAACATCCTGCTC
TATTCCTTGGTGCCACTTATGTTAATTGCGGGGATTGTCATTTGTGCATTTTGGGTGTACAGGCATCACA
AGATGGCCTACCCTCCTGTACTTGTTCCAACTCAAGACCCAGGACCACCCCCACCTTCTCCATTACTAGG
TTTGAAACCACTGCAGTTATTAGAAGTGAAAGCAAGGGGAAGATTTGGTTGTGTCTGGAAAGCCCAGTTG
CTTAACGAATATGTGGCTGTCAAAATATTTCCAATACAGGACAAACAGTCATGGCAAAATGAATACGAAG
TCTACAGTTTGCCTGGAATGAAGCATGAGAACATATTACAGTTCATTGGTGCAGAAAAACGAGGCACCAG
TGTTGATGTGGATCTTTGGCTGATCACAGCATTTCATGAAAAGGGTTCACTATCAGACTTTCTTAAGGCT
AATGTGGTCTCTTGGAATGAACTGTGTCATATTGCAGAAACCATGGCTAGAGGATTGGCATATTTAC
